Addgene plasmid #55986: mPlum-MAPTau-N-10
Purpose: Localization: Microtubules, Excitation: 590, Emission: 649
Depositing lab: Michael Davidson. Depositing organization: Florida State University, Tallahassee.
Backbone
  Vector backbone: mPlum-N1
  Backbone size w/o insert (bp): 4750
  Vector type: Mammalian Expression
  Selectable markers: Neomycin (select with G418)
Growth in bacteria
  Bacterial resistance: Kanamycin, 50 μg/mL
  Growth temperature: 37°C
  Growth strain: DH5alpha
  Copy number: High Copy
Gene/Insert
  Gene/Insert name: MAPTau (alt name: NM_016841)
  Species: H. sapiens (human)
  Entrez Gene: MAPT (a.k.a. DDPAC, FTD1, FTDP-17, MAPTL, MSTD, MTBT1, MTBT2, PPND, PPP1R103, TAU, Tau-PHF6, tau-40)
  Promoter: CMV
  Tag / fusion protein: mPlum (C terminal on backbone)
  Cloning method: Unknown
  Sequencing primers: 5′ CMV-F; 3′ SV40pA-R
Terms and licenses: Academic/Nonprofit Terms; Industry Terms: Not Available to Industry
Depositor comments: . Excitation = 590; Emission = 649
How to cite: mPlum-MAPTau-N-10 was a gift from Michael Davidson (Addgene plasmid # 55986 ; http://n2t.net/addgene:55986 ; RRID:Addgene_55986)
