[The description below was written by a language model from this plasmid's Addgene catalogue record.]
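Description:
mPlum-MAPTau-N-10 is a mammalian expression plasmid built on the mPlum-N1 backbone (about 4.75 kb without the insert), an N1-style fluorescent protein fusion vector. It is maintained in E. coli as a high-copy plasmid under kanamycin selection, and it carries a neomycin resistance marker so that transfected mammalian cells can be selected with G418. No feature table is provided, so the origin of replication and other backbone elements are not itemised. The use of an SV40 polyA reverse sequencing primer does suggest that an SV40 polyadenylation signal lies downstream of the expression cassette.

The payload is the human microtubule-associated protein tau (MAPT, referenced to transcript NM_016841), expressed from the CMV promoter, a strong constitutive promoter in most mammalian cell types. Tau sits upstream of the backbone-encoded mPlum, so the fluorescent protein is fused to the C terminus of tau. The "N-10" in the name probably refers to this orientation and a linker between the two parts, but the record does not define it, and the cloning method is listed as unknown. mPlum is a far-red monomeric fluorescent protein, recorded here with excitation at 590 nm and emission at 649 nm.

Because tau binds along microtubules, the fusion serves as a localization marker that labels the microtubule cytoskeleton in transfected cells for fluorescence imaging. Its far-red emission makes it convenient to combine with green or yellow reporters in multicolour experiments.
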