>Addgene plasmid #55986 | mPlum-MAPTau-N-10 | depositor partial sequence | sequence record 86891 | insert sequence
AATCCGCTAGCGCTACCGGACTCAGATCTCGAGGCCACCATGGCTGAGCCCCGCCAGGAGTTCGAAGTGA
TGGAAGATCACGCTGGGACGTACGGGTTGGGGGACAGGAAAGATCAGGGGGGCTACACCATGCACCAAGA
CCAAGAGGGTGACACGGACGCTGGCCTGAAAGCTGAAGAAGCAGGCATTGGAGACACCCCCAGCCTGGAA
GACGAAGCTGCTGGTCACGTGACCCAAGCTCGCATGGTCAGTAAAAGCAAAGACGGGACTGGAAGCGATG
ACAAAAAAGCCAAGGGGGCTGATGGTAAAACGAAGATCGCCACACCGCGGGGAGCAGCCCCTCCAGGCCA
GAAGGGCCAGGCCAACGCCACCAGGATTCCAGCAAAAACCCCGCCCGCTCCAAAGACACCACCCAGCTCT
GGTGAACCTCCAAAATCAGGGGATCGCAGCGGCTACAGCAGCCCCGGCTCCCCAGGCACTCCCGGCAGCC
GCTCCCGCACCCCGTCCCTTCCAACCCCACCCACCCGGGAGCCCAAGAAGGTGGCAGTGGTCCGTACTCC
ACCCAAGTCGCCGTCTTCCGCCAAGAGCCGCCTGCAGACAGCCCCCGTGCCCATGCCAGACCTGAAGAAT
GTCAAGTCCAAGATCGGCTCCACTGAGAACCTGAAGCACCAGCCGGGAGGCGGGAAGGTGCAAATAGTCT
ACAAACCAGTTGACCTGAGCAAGGTGACCTCCAAGTGTGGCTCATTAGGCAACATCCATCATAAACCAGG
AGGTGGCCAGGTGGAAGTAAAATCTGAGAAGCTTGACTTCAAGGACAGAGTCCAGTCGAAGATTGGGTCC
CTGGACAATATCACCCACGTCCCTGGCGGAGGAAATAAAAAGATTGAAACCCACAAGCTGACCTTCCGCG
AGAACGCCAAAGCCAAGACAGACCACGGGGCGGAGATCGTGTACAAGTCGCCAGTGGTGTCTGGGGACAC
GTCTCCACGGCATCTCAGCAATGTCTCCTCCACCGGCAGCATCGACATGGTAGACTCGCCCCAGCTCGCC
ACGCTAGCTGACGAGGTGTCTGCCTCCCTGGCCAAGCAGGGTTTGAGCTCCGGAGGGGATCCACCGGTCG
CCACCATGGTGAGCAAGGGCGAGGAGGTCATCAAGGAGTTCATGCGCTTCAAGGAGCACATGGAGGGCTC
CGTGAACGGCCACGAGTTCGAGATCGAGGGCGAGGGCGAGGGCCGCCCCTACGAGGGCACCCAGACCGCC
AGGCTGAAGGTGACCAAGGGTGGCCCCCTGCCCTTCGCCTGGGACATCCTGTCCCCTCAGATCATGTACG
GCTCCAAGGCCTACGTGAAGCACCCCGCCGACATCCCCGACTACTTGAAGCTGTCCTTCCCCGAGGGCTT
CAAGTGGGAGCGCGTGATGAACTTCGAGGACGGCGGCGTGGTGACCGTGACCCAGGACTCCTCCCTGCAG
GACGGCGAGTTCATCTACAAGGTGAAGGTGCGCGGCACCAACTTCCCCTCCGACGGCCCCGTAATGCAGA
AGAAGACCATGGGCTGGGAGGCCTCCTCCGAGCGGATGTACCCCGAGGACGGCGCCCTGAAGGGCGAGAT
GAAGATGAGGCTGAGGCTGAAGGACGGCGGCCACTACGACGCCGAGGTCAAGACCACCTACATGGCCAAG
AAGCCCGTGCAGCTGCCCGGCGCCTACAAGACCGACATCAAGCTGGACATCACCTCCCACAACGAGGACT
ACACCATCGTGGAACAGTACGAGCGCGCCGAGGGCCGCCACTCCACCGGCGCCTAAGCGGCCGCGACTCT
AGATCATAATCAGCCATACCAA
