LOCUS       Exported 5725 bp ds-DNA circular SYN 12-MAY-2021
DEFINITION  Localization: Microtubules, Excitation: 590, Emission: 649.
ACCESSION   .
VERSION     .
KEYWORDS    mPlum-MAPTau-N-10
SOURCE      synthetic DNA construct
  ORGANISM  synthetic DNA construct
REFERENCE   1 (bases 1 to 5725)
  TITLE     Davidson Red fluorescent proteins
REFERENCE   2 (bases 1 to 5725)
  AUTHORS   .
  TITLE     Direct Submission
  JOURNAL   Exported May 12, 2021 from SnapGene Server 1.1.58
            http://www.snapgene.com
FEATURES             Location/Qualifiers
     source          1..5725
                     /organism="synthetic DNA construct"
                     /mol_type="other DNA"
     enhancer        1..304
                     /label=CMV enhancer
                     /note="human cytomegalovirus immediate early enhancer"
     promoter        305..508
                     /label=CMV promoter
                     /note="human cytomegalovirus (CMV) immediate early
                     promoter"
     primer_bind     459..479
                     /label=CMV-F
                     /note="Human CMV immediate early promoter, forward primer"
     regulatory      559..568
                     /regulatory_class="other"
                     /note="vertebrate consensus sequence for strong initiation
                     of translation (Kozak, 1987)"
     CDS             1651..2331
                     /codon_start=1
                     /product="far-red monomeric derivative of DsRed fluorescent
                     protein (Wang et al., 2004)"
                     /label=mPlum
                     /note="mammalian codon-optimized"
                     /translation="MVSKGEEVIKEFMRFKEHMEGSVNGHEFEIEGEGEGRPYEGTQTA
                     RLKVTKGGPLPFAWDILSPQIMYGSKAYVKHPADIPDYLKLSFPEGFKWERVMNFEDGG
                     VVTVTQDSSLQDGEFIYKVKVRGTNFPSDGPVMQKKTMGWEASSERMYPEDGALKGEMK
                     MRLRLKDGGHYDAEVKTTYMAKKPVQLPGAYKTDIKLDITSHNEDYTIVEQYERAEGRH
                     STGA"
     primer_bind     2052..2071
                     /label=mCherry-F
                     /note="mCherry, forward primer"
     primer_bind     2246..2269
                     /label=DsRed1-C
                     /note="DsRed1, forward primer"
     polyA_signal    2453..2574
                     /label=SV40 poly(A) signal
                     /note="SV40 polyadenylation signal"
     primer_bind     complement(2490..2509)
                     /label=SV40pA-R
                     /note="SV40 polyA, reverse primer"
     primer_bind     2544..2563
                     /label=EBV-rev
                     /note="SV40 polyA terminator, reverse primer"
     rep_origin      complement(2581..3036)
                     /direction=LEFT
                     /label=f1 ori
                     /note="f1 bacteriophage origin of replication; arrow
                     indicates direction of (+) strand synthesis"
     primer_bind     complement(2718..2739)
                     /label=F1ori-F
                     /note="F1 origin, forward primer"
     primer_bind     2930..2949
                     /label=F1ori-R
                     /note="F1 origin, reverse primer"
     promoter        3063..3167
                     /gene="bla"
                     /label=AmpR promoter
     promoter        3169..3526
                     /label=SV40 promoter
                     /note="SV40 enhancer and early promoter"
     primer_bind     complement(3192..3212)
                     /label=pBABE 3'
                     /note="SV40 enhancer, reverse primer for pBABE vectors"
     rep_origin      3377..3512
                     /label=SV40 ori
                     /note="SV40 origin of replication"
     primer_bind     3439..3458
                     /label=SV40pro-F
                     /note="SV40 promoter/origin, forward primer"
     CDS             3561..4355
                     /codon_start=1
                     /gene="aph(3')-II (or nptII)"
                     /product="aminoglycoside phosphotransferase from Tn5"
                     /label=NeoR/KanR
                     /note="confers resistance to neomycin, kanamycin, and G418
                     (Geneticin(R))"
                     /translation="MIEQDGLHAGSPAAWVERLFGYDWAQQTIGCSDAAVFRLSAQGRP
                     VLFVKTDLSGALNELQDEAARLSWLATTGVPCAAVLDVVTEAGRDWLLLGEVPGQDLLS
                     SHLAPAEKVSIMADAMRRLHTLDPATCPFDHQAKHRIERARTRMEAGLVDQDDLDEEHQ
                     GLAPAELFARLKASMPDGEDLVVTHGDACLPNIMVENGRFSGFIDCGRLGVADRYQDIA
                     LATRDIAEELGGEWADRFLVLYGIAAPDSQRIAFYRLLDEFF"
     primer_bind     complement(3615..3634)
                     /label=Neo-R
                     /note="Neomycin resistance gene, reverse primer"
     primer_bind     4225..4244
                     /label=Neo-F
                     /note="Neomycin resistance gene, forward primer"
     primer_bind     complement(4543..4562)
                     /label=TK-pA-R
                     /note="Thymidine kinase polyA, reverse primer"
     polyA_signal    4587..4634
                     /label=HSV TK poly(A) signal
                     /note="herpes simplex virus thymidine kinase
                     polyadenylation signal (Cole and Stacy, 1985)"
     rep_origin      4963..5551
                     /direction=RIGHT
                     /label=ori
                     /note="high-copy-number ColE1/pMB1/pBR322/pUC origin of
                     replication"
     primer_bind     5452..5471
                     /label=pBR322ori-F
                     /note="pBR322 origin, forward primer"
ORIGIN
        1 cgttacataa cttacggtaa atggcccgcc tggctgaccg cccaacgacc cccgcccatt
       61 gacgtcaata atgacgtatg ttcccatagt aacgccaata gggactttcc attgacgtca
      121 atgggtggag tatttacggt aaactgccca cttggcagta catcaagtgt atcatatgcc
      181 aagtacgccc cctattgacg tcaatgacgg taaatggccc gcctggcatt atgcccagta
      241 catgacctta tgggactttc ctacttggca gtacatctac gtattagtca tcgctattac
      301 catggtgatg cggttttggc agtacatcaa tgggcgtgga tagcggtttg actcacgggg
      361 atttccaagt ctccacccca ttgacgtcaa tgggagtttg ttttggcacc aaaatcaacg
      421 ggactttcca aaatgtcgta acaactccgc cccattgacg caaatgggcg gtaggcgtgt
      481 acggtgggag gtctatataa gcagagctgg tttagtgaac cgtcagatcc gctagcgcta
      541 ccggactcag atctcgaggc caccatggct gagccccgcc aggagttcga agtgatggaa
      601 gatcacgctg ggacgtacgg gttgggggac aggaaagatc aggggggcta caccatgcac
      661 caagaccaag agggtgacac ggacgctggc ctgaaagctg aagaagcagg cattggagac
      721 acccccagcc tggaagacga agctgctggt cacgtgaccc aagctcgcat ggtcagtaaa
      781 agcaaagacg ggactggaag cgatgacaaa aaagccaagg gggctgatgg taaaacgaag
      841 atcgccacac cgcggggagc agcccctcca ggccagaagg gccaggccaa cgccaccagg
      901 attccagcaa aaaccccgcc cgctccaaag acaccaccca gctctggtga acctccaaaa
      961 tcaggggatc gcagcggcta cagcagcccc ggctccccag gcactcccgg cagccgctcc
     1021 cgcaccccgt cccttccaac cccacccacc cgggagccca agaaggtggc agtggtccgt
     1081 actccaccca agtcgccgtc ttccgccaag agccgcctgc agacagcccc cgtgcccatg
     1141 ccagacctga agaatgtcaa gtccaagatc ggctccactg agaacctgaa gcaccagccg
     1201 ggaggcggga aggtgcaaat agtctacaaa ccagttgacc tgagcaaggt gacctccaag
     1261 tgtggctcat taggcaacat ccatcataaa ccaggaggtg gccaggtgga agtaaaatct
     1321 gagaagcttg acttcaagga cagagtccag tcgaagattg ggtccctgga caatatcacc
     1381 cacgtccctg gcggaggaaa taaaaagatt gaaacccaca agctgacctt ccgcgagaac
     1441 gccaaagcca agacagacca cggggcggag atcgtgtaca agtcgccagt ggtgtctggg
     1501 gacacgtctc cacggcatct cagcaatgtc tcctccaccg gcagcatcga catggtagac
     1561 tcgccccagc tcgccacgct agctgacgag gtgtctgcct ccctggccaa gcagggtttg
     1621 agctccggag gggatccacc ggtggctacc atggtgagca agggcgagga ggtcatcaag
     1681 gagttcatgc gcttcaagga gcacatggag ggctccgtga acggccacga gttcgagatc
     1741 gagggcgagg gcgagggccg cccctacgag ggcacccaga ccgccaggct gaaggtgacc
     1801 aagggtggcc ccctgccctt cgcctgggac atcctgtccc ctcagatcat gtacggctcc
     1861 aaggcctacg tgaagcaccc cgccgacatc cccgactact tgaagctgtc cttccccgag
     1921 ggcttcaagt gggagcgcgt gatgaacttc gaggacggcg gcgtggtgac cgtgacccag
     1981 gactcctccc tgcaggacgg cgagttcatc tacaaggtga aggtgcgcgg caccaacttc
     2041 ccctccgacg gccccgtaat gcagaagaag accatgggct gggaggcctc ctccgagcgg
     2101 atgtaccccg aggacggcgc cctgaagggc gagatgaaga tgaggctgag gctgaaggac
     2161 ggcggccact acgacgccga ggtcaagacc acctacatgg ccaagaagcc cgtgcagctg
     2221 cccggcgcct acaagaccga catcaagctg gacatcacct cccacaacga ggactacacc
     2281 atcgtggaac agtacgagcg cgccgagggc cgccactcca ccggcgccta agcggccgcg
     2341 actctagatc ataatcagcc ataccacatt tgtagaggtt ttacttgctt taaaaaacct
     2401 cccacacctc cccctgaacc tgaaacataa aatgaatgca attgttgttg ttaacttgtt
     2461 tattgcagct tataatggtt acaaataaag caatagcatc acaaatttca caaataaagc
     2521 atttttttca ctgcattcta gttgtggttt gtccaaactc atcaatgtat cttaaggcgt
     2581 aaattgtaag cgttaatatt ttgttaaaat tcgcgttaaa tttttgttaa atcagctcat
     2641 tttttaacca ataggccgaa atcggcaaaa tcccttataa atcaaaagaa tagaccgaga
     2701 tagggttgag tgttgttcca gtttggaaca agagtccact attaaagaac gtggactcca
     2761 acgtcaaagg nnnnnnnnnn nnnnnnnnnn nnnnnnnnnn nnnnnnnnnn nnnnnnnnnt
     2821 nnnnnnnnnn nnnnnnnnnn nnnnnnnnnn nnnnnnnnnn nnnnnnnnnn nnnnnnnnnn
     2881 nnnnnnnnnn nnnnnnnnnn nnnnnnnnnn ngnnnnnnnn nnnnnnnnnn nnnnnnnnnn
     2941 nnnnnnnnnn nnnnnnnnnn nnnnnnnnnn nnnnnnnnnn nnnnnnnnnn nnnnnnnnnn
     3001 nnnnnnnnnn nnnnnnnnnn nnnnnnnnnn nnnnnncagg tggcactttt cggggaaatg
     3061 tgcgcggaac ccctatttgt ttatttttct aaatacattc aaatatgtat ccgctcatga
     3121 gacaataacc ctgataaatg cttcaataat attgaaaaag gaagagtcct gaggcggaaa
     3181 gaaccagctg tggaatgtgt gtcagttagg gtgtggaaag tccccaggct ccccagcagg
     3241 cagaagtatg caaagcatgc atctcaatta gtcagcaacc aggtgtggaa agtccccagg
     3301 ctccccagca ggcagaagta tgcaaagcat gcatctcaat tagtcagcaa ccatagtccc
     3361 gcccctaact ccgcccatcc cgcccctaac tccgcccagt tccgcccatt ctccgcccca
     3421 tggctgacta atttttttta tttatgcaga ggccgaggcc gcctcggcct ctgagctatt
     3481 ccagaagtag tgaggaggct tttttggagg cctaggcttt tgcaaagatc gatcaagaga
     3541 caggatgagg atcgtttcgc atgattgaac aagatggatt gcacgcaggt tctccggccg
     3601 cttgggtgga gaggctattc ggctatgact gggcacaaca gacaatcggc tgctctgatg
     3661 ccgccgtgtt ccggctgtca gcgcaggggc gcccggttct ttttgtcaag accgacctgt
     3721 ccggtgccct gaatgaactg caagacgagg cagcgcggct atcgtggctg gccacgacgg
     3781 gcgttccttg cgcagctgtg ctcgacgttg tcactgaagc gggaagggac tggctgctat
     3841 tgggcgaagt gccggggcag gatctcctgt catctcacct tgctcctgcc gagaaagtat
     3901 ccatcatggc tgatgcaatg cggcggctgc atacgcttga tccggctacc tgcccattcg
     3961 accaccaagc gaaacatcgc atcgagcgag cacgtactcg gatggaagcc ggtcttgtcg
     4021 atcaggatga tctggacgaa gagcatcagg ggctcgcgcc agccgaactg ttcgccaggc
     4081 tcaaggcgag catgcccgac ggcgaggatc tcgtcgtgac ccatggcgat gcctgcttgc
     4141 cgaatatcat ggtggaaaat ggccgctttt ctggattcat cgactgtggc cggctgggtg
     4201 tggcggaccg ctatcaggac atagcgttgg ctacccgtga tattgctgaa gagcttggcg
     4261 gcgaatgggc tgaccgcttc ctcgtgcttt acggtatcgc cgctcccgat tcgcagcgca
     4321 tcgccttcta tcgccttctt gacgagttct tctgagcggg actctggggt tcgaaatgac
     4381 cgaccaagcg acgcccaacc tgccatcacg agatttcgat tccaccgccg ccttctatga
     4441 aaggttgggc ttcggaatcg ttttccggga cgccggctgg atgatcctcc agcgcgggga
     4501 tctcatgctg gagttcttcg cccaccctag ggggaggcta actgaaacac ggaaggagac
     4561 aataccggaa ggaacccgcg ctatgacggc aataaaaaga cagaataaaa cgcacggtgt
     4621 tgggtcgttt gttcataaac gcggggttcg gtcccagggc tggcactctg tcgatacccc
     4681 accgagaccc cattggggcc aatacgcccg cgtttcttcc ttttccccac cccacccccc
     4741 aagttcgggt gaaggcccag ggctcgcagc caacgtcggg gcggcaggcc ctgccatagc
     4801 ctcaggttac tcatatatac tttagattga tttaaaactt catttttaat ttaaaaggat
     4861 ctaggtgaag atcctttttg ataatctcat gaccaaaatc ccttaacgtg agttttcgtt
     4921 ccactgagcg tcagaccccg tagaaaagat caaaggatct tcttgagatc ctttttttct
     4981 gcgcgtaatc tgctgcttgc aaacaaaaaa accaccgcta ccagcggtgg tttgtttgcc
     5041 ggatcaagag ctaccaactc tttttccgaa ggtaactggc ttcagcagag cgcagatacc
     5101 aaatactgtt cttctagtgt agccgtagtt aggccaccac ttcaagaact ctgtagcacc
     5161 gcctacatac ctcgctctgc taatcctgtt accagtggct gctgccagtg gcgataagtc
     5221 gtgtcttacc gggttggact caagacgata gttaccggat aaggcgcagc ggtcgggctg
     5281 aacggggggt tcgtgcacac agcccagctt ggagcgaacg acctacaccg aactgagata
     5341 cctacagcgt gagctatgag aaagcgccac gcttcccgaa gggagaaagg cggacaggta
     5401 tccggtaagc ggcagggtcg gaacaggaga gcgcacgagg gagcttccag ggggaaacgc
     5461 ctggtatctt tatagtcctg tcgggtttcg ccacctctga cttgagcgtc gatttttgtg
     5521 atgctcgtca ggggggcgga gcctatggaa aaacgccagc aacgcggcct ttttacggtt
     5581 cctggccttt tgctggcctt ttgctcacat gttctttcct gcgttatccc ctgattctgt
     5641 ggataaccgt attaccgcca tgcattagtt attaatagta atcaattacg gggtcattag
     5701 ttcatagccc atatatggag ttccg
//
